Addgene plasmid #122020: SEPT11 sh1 shRNA
Purpose: Knock Down of Septin 11. It targetes Septin 11 mRNA. It knocks down all known splice variants of Sept 11 mRNAs.
Depositing lab: Angel de Blas. Depositing organization: University of Connecticut. Publication: Septin 11 is present in GABAergic synapses and plays a functional role in the cytoarchitecture of neurons and GABAergic synaptic connectivity. Li X, Serwanski DR, Miralles CP, Nagata K, De Blas AL. J Biol Chem. 2009 Jun 19;284(25):17253-65. doi: 10.1074/jbc.M109.008870. Epub 2009 Apr 20. PubMed 19380581.
Backbone
  Vector backbone: mU6pro
  Vector type: RNAi
Growth in bacteria
  Bacterial resistance: Ampicillin, 100 μg/mL
  Growth temperature: 37°C
  Growth strain: DH5alpha
  Copy number: High Copy
Gene/Insert
  Gene/Insert name: SEPT11 shRNA
  gRNA/shRNA sequence: UCAAUGUGGAUUUGCCAAUAC
  Species: R. norvegicus (rat)
  Entrez Gene: Sept11
  Cloning method: Restriction Enzyme; 5′ cloning site BbsI (unknown if destroyed); 3′ cloning site XbaI (unknown if destroyed)
  Sequencing primers: 5′ unknown
Resource information
  A portion of this plasmid was derived from a plasmid made by: Insert was originally cloned in Angel de Blas's lab.
Terms and licenses: Academic/Nonprofit Terms; Industry Terms: Not Available to Industry
How to cite: SEPT11 sh1 shRNA was a gift from Angel de Blas (Addgene plasmid # 122020 ; http://n2t.net/addgene:122020 ; RRID:Addgene_122020)
