[The description below was written by a language model from this plasmid's Addgene catalogue record and pLannotate feature annotations shown in this document.]
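Description:
SEPT11 sh1 shRNA is a small (about 3.4 kb) RNAi plasmid built on the mU6pro backbone, designed to knock down Septin 11 (Sept11) in mammalian cells. It is a non-viral expression plasmid: the feature table shows no viral packaging elements and no mammalian selection marker or fluorescent reporter, so it would be introduced by transfection and any marking of transfected cells would have to come from a separate construct. In bacteria it is maintained at high copy from a ColE1/pUC-type origin and selected with ampicillin through the β-lactamase gene and its native promoter. An f1 phage origin, fragments of lacZα and lacI, the lac promoter/operator with its CAP site, and a T3 promoter are also annotated. These look like leftovers of a standard phagemid-type cloning vector and play no part in the knockdown function.

The functional unit is the mouse U6 snRNA promoter, an RNA polymerase III promoter suited to producing short, defined transcripts. The hairpin-encoding insert was cloned between BbsI and XbaI sites; it is not separately annotated, but the gap between the U6 promoter and a nearby SV40 polyadenylation signal (on the opposite strand) is where it would be expected to lie. The shRNA is directed against rat Sept11 mRNA and, according to the record, targets all known splice variants of the transcript. Once processed by the cellular RNAi machinery, it should reduce Septin 11 protein levels. The associated study concerns the role of Septin 11 in neuronal cytoarchitecture and GABAergic synaptic connectivity, which indicates loss-of-function experiments in rat neurons as the typical use. The "sh1" designation suggests it is one of a set of hairpins against the same gene.
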