Features (pLannotate 1.2.2; 12 found; start..end, strand, type, name):
     28..456     -  rep_origin     f1 ori (sequence partly withheld): f1 bacteriophage origin of replication; arrow indicates direction of (+) strand synthesis
    461..527     -  CDS            lacZα (fragment): LacZα fragment of β-galactosidase; lacZ fragment
    627..939     +  promoter       U6 promoter: RNA polymerase III promoter for mouse U6 snRNA (Das et al., 1988)
   1006..1140    -  polyA_signal   SV40 poly(A) signal: SV40 polyadenylation signal
   1238..1256    -  promoter       T3 promoter: promoter for bacteriophage T3 RNA polymerase
   1301..1317    -  protein_bind   lac operator: The lac repressor binds to the lac operator to inhibit transcription in E. coli. This inhibition can be relieved by adding lactose or isopropyl-β-D-thiogalactopyranoside (IPTG). lac repressor encoded by lacI
   1325..1355    -  promoter       lac promoter: promoter for the E. coli lac operon
   1370..1391    -  protein_bind   CAP binding site: CAP binding activates transcription in the presence of cAMP. E. coli catabolite activator protein
   1404..1496    -  CDS            lacI (fragment): lac repressor; lacI; The lac repressor binds to the lac operator to inhibit transcription in E. coli. This inhibition can be relieved by adding lactose or isopropyl-β-D-thiogalactopyranoside (IPTG).
   1679..2267    -  rep_origin     ori: high-copy-number ColE1/pMB1/pBR322/pUC origin of replication
   2438..3298    -  CDS            AmpR: β-lactamase; bla; confers resistance to ampicillin, carbenicillin, and related antibiotics
   3299..3403    -  promoter       AmpR promoter: bla
>Addgene plasmid #122020 | SEPT11 sh1 shRNA | addgene full sequence | sequence record 235843 | Addgene NGS Result
AAATTGTAAGCGTTAATATTTTGTTAAAATTCGCGTTAAATTTTTGTTAAATCAGCTCATTTTTTAACCA
ATAGGCCGAAATCGGCAAAATCCCTTATAAATCAAAAGAATAGACCGAGATAGGGT
[37 nt withheld, positions 127-163]
AAAGAACGTGGACTCCAACGTCAAAGG
[49 nt withheld, positions 191-239]
T
[91 nt withheld, positions 241-331]
G
[124 nt withheld, positions 333-456]
CCCATTCGCCATTCAGGCTGCGCAACTGTTGGGAAGGGCGATCGGTGCGGGCCTCTTCGCTATTACGCCA
GTCGACAGCCTGCAGGAATGGCCGGCCATCTTAATTAAGAAATTTAAATATGTTTAAACATAGGGCCCAA
TGGCGCGCCAAGGCCATCTAGGCCAAGCTTATCCGACGCCGCCATCTCTAGGCCCGCGCCGGCCCCCTCG
CACAGACTTGTGGGAGAAGCTCGGCTACTCCCCTGCCCCGGTTAATTTGCATATAATATTTCCTAGTAAC
TATAGAGGCTTAATGTGCGATAAAAGACAGATAATCTGTTCTTTTTAATACTAGCTACATTTTACATGAT
AGGCTTGGATTTCTATAAGAGATACAAATACTAAATTATTATTTTAAAAAACAGCACAAAAGGAAACTCA
CCCTAACTGTAAAGTAATTGTGTGTTTTGAGACTATAAATATCCCTTGGAGAAAAGCCTTGTTTGTCAAT
GTGGATTTGCCAATACACAGTATTGGCAATTCCACATTGATTTTTCTAGATAATACGTAGATCCAGACAT
GATAAGATACATTGATGAGTTTGGACAAACCACAACTAGAATGCAGTGAAAAAAATGCTTTATTTGTGAA
ATTTGTGATGCTATTGCTTTATTTGTAACCATTATAAGCTGCAATAAACAAGTTAACAACAACAATTGCA
TTCATTTTATGTTTCAGGTTCAGGGGGAGGTGTGGGAGGTTTTTTAATTCTTGCGGCCGCGGCGGTACCC
AGCTTTTGTTCCCTTTAGTGAGGGTTAATTGCGCGCTTGGCGTAATCATGGTCATAGCTGTTTCCTGTGT
GAAATTGTTATCCGCTCACAATTCCACACAACATACGAGCCGGGAGCATAAAGTGTAAAGCCTGGGGTGC
CTAATGAGTGAGCTAACTCACATTAATTGCGTTGCGCTCACTGCCCGCTTTCCAGTCGGGAAACCTGTCG
TGCCAGCTGCATTAATGAATCGGCCAACGCGCGGGGAGAGGCGGTTTGCGTATTGGGCGCTCTTCCGCTT
CCTCGCTCACTGACTCGCTGCGCTCGGTCGTTCGGCTGCGGCGAGCGGTATCAGCTCACTCAAAGGCGGT
AATACGGTTATCCACAGAATCAGGGGATAACGCAGGAAAGAACATGTGAGCAAAAGGCCAGCAAAAGGCC
AGGAACCGTAAAAAGGCCGCGTTGCTGGCGTTTTTCCATAGGCTCCGCCCCCCTGACGAGCATCACAAAA
ATCGACGCTCAAGTCAGAGGTGGCGAAACCCGACAGGACTATAAAGATACCAGGCGTTTCCCCCTGGAAG
CTCCCTCGTGCGCTCTCCTGTTCCGACCCTGCCGCTTACCGGATACCTGTCCGCCTTTCTCCCTTCGGGA
AGCGTGGCGCTTTCTCATAGCTCACGCTGTAGGTATCTCAGTTCGGTGTAGGTCGTTCGCTCCAAGCTGG
GCTGTGTGCACGAACCCCCCGTTCAGCCCGACCGCTGCGCCTTATCCGGTAACTATCGTCTTGAGTCCAA
CCCGGTAAGACACGACTTATCGCCACTGGCAGCAGCCACTGGTAACAGGATTAGCAGAGCGAGGTATGTA
GGCGGTGCTACAGAGTTCTTGAAGTGGTGGCCTAACTACGGCTACACTAGAAGAACAGTATTTGGTATCT
GCGCTCTGCTGAAGCCAGTTACCTTCGGAAAAAGAGTTGGTAGCTCTTGATCCGGCAAACAAACCACCGC
TGGTAGCGGTGGTTTTTTTGTTTGCAAGCAGCAGATTACGCGCAGAAAAAAAGGATCTCAAGAAGATCCT
TTGATCTTTTCTACGGGGTCTGACGCTCAGTGGAACGAAAACTCACGTTAAGGGATTTTGGTCATGAGAT
TATCAAAAAGGATCTTCACCTAGATCCTTTTAAATTAAAAATGAAGTTTTAAATCAATCTAAAGTATATA
TGAGTAAACTTGGTCTGACAGTTACCAATGCTTAATCAGTGAGGCACCTATCTCAGCGATCTGTCTATTT
CGTTCATCCATAGTTGCCTGACTCCCCGTCGTGTAGATAACTACGATACGGGAGGGCTTACCATCTGGCC
CCAGTGCTGCAATGATACCGCGAGACCCACGCTCACCGGCTCCAGATTTATCAGCAATAAACCAGCCAGC
CGGAAGGGCCGAGCGCAGAAGTGGTCCTGCAACTTTATCCGCCTCCATCCAGTCTATTAATTGTTGCCGG
GAAGCTAGAGTAAGTAGTTCGCCAGTTAATAGTTTGCGCAACGTTGTTGCCATTGCTACAGGCATCGTGG
TGTCACGCTCGTCGTTTGGTATGGCTTCATTCAGCTCCGGTTCCCAACGATCAAGGCGAGTTACATGATC
CCCCATGTTGTGCAAAAAAGCGGTTAGCTCCTTCGGTCCTCCGATCGTTGTCAGAAGTAAGTTGGCCGCA
GTGTTATCACTCATGGTTATGGCAGCACTGCATAATTCTCTTACTGTCATGCCATCCGTAAGATGCTTTT
CTGTGACTGGTGAGTACTCAACCAAGTCATTCTGAGAATAGTGTATGCGGCGACCGAGTTGCTCTTGCCC
GGCGTCAATACGGGATAATACCGCGCCACATAGCAGAACTTTAAAAGTGCTCATCATTGGAAAACGTTCT
TCGGGGCGAAAACTCTCAAGGATCTTACCGCTGTTGAGATCCAGTTCGATGTAACCCACTCGTGCACCCA
ACTGATCTTCAGCATCTTTTACTTTCACCAGCGTTTCTGGGTGAGCAAAAACAGGAAGGCAAAATGCCGC
AAAAAAGGGAATAAGGGCGACACGGAAATGTTGAATACTCATACTCTTCCTTTTTCAATATTATTGAAGC
ATTTATCAGGGTTATTGTCTCATGAGCGGATACATATTTGAATGTATTTAGAAAAATAAACAAATAGGGG
TTCCGCGCACATTTCCCCGAAAAGTGCCACCT
